>Addgene plasmid #178319 | 7xSMAD_RE::GrRenilla | addgene full sequence | sequence record 359618 | Addgene NGS Result
TAACGATATCGTCTCATGGCGGAGAATAAAATATCTTTATTTTCATTACATCTGTGTGTTGGTTTTTTGT
GTGAATCGATAGTACTAACATACGCTCTCCATCAAAACAAAACGAAACAAAACAAACTAGCAAAATAGGC
TGTCCCCAGTGCAAGTGCAGGTGCCAGAACATTTCTCTCGCTGTCAGGAGGTCTAGACTGCCGTCTAGAC
TTAACAGTACGTCTAGACTCGGCCGTCTAGACTTAGTACGTCTAGACTCGGTATGTCTAGACTGACCCGT
CTAGACGGATCCTCCCTCGAGGATATCAAATCTGGCCTCGGCGGCCAAGCTTAGACACTAGAGGGTATAT
AATGGAAGCTCGACTTCCAGCTTGGCAATCCGGTACTGTTGGTAAAGCCACCAATGGCTTCCAAAGTCTA
CGACCCAGAACAAAGGAAGAGGATGATTACTGGACCGCAGTGGTGGGCAAGGTGCAAGCAGATGAATGTA
CTCGATAGTTTTATCAATTATTACGACTCCGAAAAACACGCGGAAAATGCTGTCATATTCCTGCACGGGA
ACGCCACTAGCAGCTACTTGTGGCGGCACGTAGTCCCCCACATAGAGCCTGTTGCCCGATGTATTATTCC
CGATCTCATTGGAATGGGCAAATCAGGCAAATCTGGGAACGGTTCTTACCGCCTGCTCGATCACTATAAA
TATTTGACCGCTTGGTTTGAGCTGCTTAATCTCCCTAAAAAAATAATATTCGTTGGACACGACTGGGGCT
CAGCTCTGGCGTTCCACTACGCATACGAGCATCAAGACCGAATAAAAGCAATAGTACATATGGAGTCAGT
TGTTGACGTCATAGAGTCATGGATGGGTTGGCCAGATATTGAAGAGGAATTGGCCCTCATCAAGAGTGAG
GAGGGGGAAAAAATGGTCCTGGAAAATAATTTTTTCGTGGAAACCTTGCTCCCGAGTAAAATAATGCGAA
AACTTGAACCCGAAGAGTTTGCTGCTTATTTGGAGCCTTTCAAGGAAAAGGGGGAAGTAAGACGACCAAC
CCTTTCTTGGCCGAGGGAGATACCTCTTGTTAAGGGTGGAAAGCCCGACGTAGTCCAGATAGTCCGAAAT
TACAACGCGTACCTGAGAGCTAGTGATGACCTCCCTAAGTTGTTTATCGAGTCAGACCCTGGGTTCTTCA
GCAACGCAATTGTAGAAGGAGCGAAAAAATTTCCAAATACAGAATTTGTGAAGGTTAAGGGGCTCCACTT
TTTGCAAGAGGACGCCCCCGATGAGATGGGAAAATACATTAAATCTTTCGTAGAGCGCGTCCTTAAGAAT
GAACAGTGAGCTTCTGTGCCTTCTAGTTGCCAGCCATCTGTTGTTTGCCCCTCCCCCGTGCCTTCCTTGA
CCCTGGAAGGTGCCACTCCCACTGTCCTTTCCTAATAAAATGAGGAAATTGCATCGCATTGTCTGAGTAG
GTGTCATTCTATTCTGGGGGGTGGGGTGGGGCAGGACAGCAAGGGGGAGGATTGGGAAGACAATAGCAGG
CATGCTGGGGATGCGGTGGGCTCTATGGCGCTTGAGACGATATCTGACACGGTTATCCACAGAATCAGGG
GATAACGCAGGAAAGAACATGTGAGCAAAAGGCCAGCAAAAGGCCAGGAACCGTAAAAAGGCCGCGTTGC
TGGCGTTTTTCCATAGGCTCCGCCCCCCTGACGAGCATCACAAAAATCGACGCTCAAGTCAGAGGTGGCG
AAACCCGACAGGACTATAAAGATACCAGGCGTTTCCCCCTGGAAGCTCCCTCGTGCGCTCTCCTGTTCCG
ACCCTGCCGCTTACCGGATACCTGTCCGCCTTTCTCCCTTCGGGAAGCGTGGCGCTTTCTCATAGCTCAC
GCTGTAGGTATCTCAGTTCGGTGTAGGTCGTTCGCTCCAAGCTGGGCTGTGTGCACGAACCCCCCGTTCA
GCCCGACCGCTGCGCCTTATCCGGTAACTATCGTCTTGAGTCCAACCCGGTAAGACACGACTTATCGCCA
CTGGCAGCAGCCACTGGTAACAGGATTAGCAGAGCGAGGTATGTAGGCGGTGCTACAGAGTTCTTGAAGT
GGTGGCCTAACTACGGCTACACTAGAAGAACAGTATTTGGTATCTGCGCTCTGCTGAAGCCAGTTACCTT
CGGAAAAAGAGTTGGTAGCTCTTGATCCGGCAAACAAACCACCGCTGGTAGCGGTGGTTTTTTTGTTTGC
AAGCAGCAGATTACGCGCAGAAAAAAAGGATCTCAAGAAGATCCTTTGATCTTTTCTACGGGGTCTGACG
CTCAGTGGAACGAAAACTCACGTTAAGGGATTTTGGTCATGAGATTATCAAAAAGGATCTTCACCTAGAT
CCTTTTGTGATGATCGGCACGTAAGAGGTTCCAACTTTCACCATAATGAAATAAGATCACTACCGGGCGT
ATTTTTTGAGTTATCGAGATTTTCAGGAGCTAAGGAAGCTAAAATGAGCCATATTCAACGGGAAACGTCT
TGCTCAAGGCCGCGATTAAATTCCAACATGGATGCTGATTTATATGGGTATAAATGGGCTCGCGATAATG
TCGGGCAATCAGGTGCGACAATCTACCGATTGTATGGGAAGCCCGATGCGCCAGAGTTGTTTCTGAAACA
TGGCAAAGGTAGCGTTGCCAATGATGTTACAGATGAGATGGTCAGACTAAACTGGCTGACGGAATTTATG
CCTCTTCCGACCATCAAGCATTTTATCCGTACTCCTGATGATGCATGGTTACTCACCACTGCGATCCCAG
GGAAAACAGCATTCCAGGTATTAGAAGAATATCCTGATTCAGGTGAAAATATTGTTGATGCGCTGGCAGT
GTTCCTGCGCCGGTTGCATTCGATTCCTGTTTGTAATTGTCCTTTTAACAGCGATCGCGTATTTCGACTC
GCTCAGGCGCAATCACGAATGAATAACGGTTTGGTTGATGCGAGTGATTTTGATGACGAGCGTAATGGCT
GGCCTGTTGAACAAGTCTGGAAAGAAATGCATAAACTTTTGCCATTCTCACCGGATTCAGTAGTCACTCA
TGGTGATTTCTCACTTGATAACCTTATTTTTGACGAGGGGAAATTAATAGGTTGTATTGATGTTGGACGA
GTCGGAATCGCAGACCGATACCAGGATCTTGCCATCCTATGGAACTGCCTCGGTGAGTTTTCTCCTTCAT
TACAGAAACGGCTTTTTCAAAAATATGGTATTGATAATCCTGATATGAATAAATTGCAGTTTCATTTGAT
GCTCGATGAGTTTTTCTGATTTTTTTTAAGGCAGTTATTGGTGCCCTTAAACGCCTGGTTGCTACGCCTG
AATAAGTGATAATAAGCGGATGAATGGCAGAAATTCGATGATAAGCTGTCAAACATGATGT
[125 nt withheld, positions 3422-3546]
C
[91 nt withheld, positions 3548-3638]
AGGGTGATGGTTCACGTAGTGGGCCAGCGCCCTGATAGACGGTTTTTCGCCCTTTGACGTTGGAGTCCAC
GTTCTTT
[37 nt withheld, positions 3716-3752]
ACCCTATCTCGGTCTATTCTTTTGATTTATAAGGGATTTTGCCGATTTCGGCCTATTGGTTAAAAAATGA
GCTGATTTAACAAAAATTTAACGCGAATTTTAACAAAATATTAACGCTTACAATTT
Features (pLannotate 1.2.2; 10 found; start..end, strand, type, name):
     25..73      +  polyA_signal   poly(A) signal: synthetic polyadenylation signal
     87..178     +  misc_feature   pause site: RNA polymerase II transcriptional pause signal from the human α2 globin gene
    339..370     +  promoter       minP: minimal TATA-box promoter with low basal activity
    404..1336    +  CDS            LUCI_RENRE: Experimental evidence at protein level: Swiss-Prot protein existence level 1. Upon binding the substrate, the enzyme catalyzes an oxygenation, producing a very short-lived hydroperoxide that cyclizes into a dioxetanone structure, which collapses, releasing a CO(2) molecule. The spontaneous breakdown of the dioxetanone releases the energy (about 50 kcal/mole) that is necessary to generate the excited state of the coelenteramide product, which is the singlet form of the monoanion. In vivo the product undergoes the process of nonradiative energy transfer to an accessory protein, a green fluoresce
   1344..1568    +  polyA_signal   bGH poly(A) signal: bovine growth hormone polyadenylation signal
   1688..2276    -  rep_origin     ori: high-copy-number ColE1/pMB1/pBR322/pUC origin of replication
   2391..2493    +  promoter       cat promoter: promoter of the E. coli cat gene encoding chloramphenicol acetyltransferase
   2494..3307    +  CDS            KanR (fragment): aminoglycoside phosphotransferase; aph(3')-Ia; confers resistance to kanamycin in bacteria or G418 (Geneticin®) in eukaryotes
   3395..3412    -  promoter       tet promoter (fragment): E. coli promoter for tetracycline efflux protein gene
   3423..3878    +  rep_origin     f1 ori (sequence partly withheld): f1 bacteriophage origin of replication; arrow indicates direction of (+) strand synthesis
