[The description below was written by a language model from this plasmid's Addgene catalogue record and pLannotate feature annotations shown in this document.]
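Description:
7xSMAD_RE::GrRenilla is a small (about 3.9 kb) mammalian luciferase reporter plasmid built on the Alpha E vector, a synthetic-assembly backbone. The reporter unit was inserted through BsaI sites that were destroyed during cloning, consistent with a Golden Gate-type assembly. In E. coli it is maintained at high copy number from a ColE1/pUC-type origin and selected with kanamycin through an aph(3')-Ia gene that the annotation places directly downstream of a cat promoter. An f1 phage origin is also present, along with a short annotated fragment of a tet promoter. The table shows no mammalian selection cassette or mammalian origin, so the plasmid appears suited to transient transfection.

The roughly 1.55 kb insert is a pathway-responsive transcription unit. It opens with a transcription blocker, made of a synthetic polyadenylation signal followed by the RNA polymerase II pause site from the human α2 globin gene, which limits read-through from upstream sequences and so keeps background signal low. Next, according to the catalogue entry, come seven copies of the SMAD DNA binding motif. These are not annotated individually in the feature table, but probably occupy the unannotated gap before the minimal TATA-box promoter (minP). That promoter has low basal activity, so expression depends on activated SMAD transcription factors binding the response elements. It drives a Renilla-type luciferase coding sequence, described in the record as the GreenRenilla variant, and the transcript is terminated by the bovine growth hormone polyadenylation signal.

The plasmid serves as a luminescent readout of SMAD-dependent transcriptional activity. It belongs to a toolkit for assembling multiplex hextuple luciferase reporter plasmids, in which several pathway reporters using distinguishable luciferases are combined.
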