Addgene plasmid #178319: 7xSMAD_RE::GrRenilla
Purpose: SMAD GreenRenilla luciferase reporter
Depositing lab: Koen Venken. Depositing organization: Baylor College of Medicine. Publication: Synthetic Assembly DNA Cloning of Multiplex Hextuple Luciferase Reporter Plasmids. Sarrion-Perdigones A, Gonzalez Y, Venken KJT. Methods Mol Biol. 2022;2524:409-432. doi: 10.1007/978-1-0716-2453-1_32. PubMed 35821490.
Backbone
  Vector backbone: Alpha E Vector
  Backbone manufacturer: Venken Lab, #124527
  Backbone size w/o insert (bp): 2326
  Total vector size (bp): 3878
  Vector type: Mammalian Expression, Luciferase, Synthetic Biology
Growth in bacteria
  Bacterial resistance: Kanamycin, 50 μg/mL
  Growth temperature: 37°C
  Growth strain: DH5alpha
  Copy number: High Copy
Gene/Insert
  Gene/Insert name: SMAD GreenRenilla Reporter (alt name: Transcription Blocker + 7 copies of the SMAD DNA binding motif + miniP, GreenRenilla Luciferase)
  Species: H. sapiens (human), Synthetic
  Insert size (bp): 1551
  Cloning method: Restriction Enzyme; 5′ cloning site BsaI (destroyed during cloning); 3′ cloning site BsaI (destroyed during cloning)
  Sequencing primers: 5′ aatgagctgatttaacaaaaatttaacgcg; 3′ ctttttacggttcctggccttttg
Terms and licenses: Academic/Nonprofit Terms; Industry Terms: Not Available to Industry
How to cite: 7xSMAD_RE::GrRenilla was a gift from Koen Venken (Addgene plasmid # 178319 ; http://n2t.net/addgene:178319 ; RRID:Addgene_178319)
